>Addgene plasmid #218088 | pAAV-synmiR-1-mRuby-Pro-EGFP-4×9 | addgene full sequence | sequence record 494336 | Addgene NGS Result
AGAGCAACTCGGTCGCCGCATACACTATTCTCAGAATGACTTGGTTGAGTACTCACCAGTCACAGAAAAG
CATCTTACGGATGGCATGACAGTAAGAGAATTATGCAGTGCTGCCATAACCATGAGTGATAACACTGCGG
CCAACTTACTTCTGACAACGATCGGAGGACCGAAGGAGCTAACCGCTTTTTTGCACAACATGGGGGATCA
TGTAACTCGCCTTGATCGTTGGGAACCGGAGCTGAATGAAGCCATACCAAACGACGAGCGTGACACCACG
ATGCCTGTAGCAATGGCAACAACGTTGCGCAAACTATTAACTGGCGAACTACTTACTCTAGCTTCCCGGC
AACAATTAATAGACTGGATGGAGGCGGATAAAGTTGCAGGACCACTTCTGCGCTCGGCCCTTCCGGCTGG
CTGGTTTATTGCTGATAAATCTGGAGCCGGTGAGCGTGGGTCTCGCGGTATCATTGCAGCACTGGGGCCA
GATGGTAAGCCCTCCCGTATCGTAGTTATCTACACGACGGGGAGTCAGGCAACTATGGATGAACGAAATA
GACAGATCGCTGAGATAGGTGCCTCACTGATTAAGCATTGGTAACTGTCAGACCAAGTTTACTCATATAT
ACTTTAGATTGATTTAAAACTTCATTTTTAATTTAAAAGGATCTAGGTGAAGATCCTTTTTGATAATCTC
ATGACCAAAATCCCTTAACGTGAGTTTTCGTTCCACTGAGCGTCAGACCCCGTAGAAAAGATCAAAGGAT
CTTCTTGAGATCCTTTTTTTCTGCGCGTAATCTGCTGCTTGCAAACAAAAAAACCACCGCTACCAGCGGT
GGTTTGTTTGCCGGATCAAGAGCTACCAACTCTTTTTCCGAAGGTAACTGGCTTCAGCAGAGCGCAGATA
CCAAATACTGTTCTTCTAGTGTAGCCGTAGTTAGGCCACCACTTCAAGAACTCTGTAGCACCGCCTACAT
ACCTCGCTCTGCTAATCCTGTTACCAGTGGCTGCTGCCAGTGGCGATAAGTCGTGTCTTACCGGGTTGGA
CTCAAGACGATAGTTACCGGATAAGGCGCAGCGGTCGGGCTGAACGGGGGGTTCGTGCACACAGCCCAGC
TTGGAGCGAACGACCTACACCGAACTGAGATACCTACAGCGTGAGCTATGAGAAAGCGCCACGCTTCCCG
AAGGGAGAAAGGCGGACAGGTATCCGGTAAGCGGCAGGGTCGGAACAGGAGAGCGCACGAGGGAGCTTCC
AGGGGGAAACGCCTGGTATCTTTATAGTCCTGTCGGGTTTCGCCACCTCTGACTTGAGCGTCGATTTTTG
TGATGCTCGTCAGGGGGGCGGAGCCTATGGAAAAACGCCAGCAACGCGGCCTTTTTACGGTTCCTGGCCT
TTTGCTGGCCTTTTGCTCACATGTCCTGCAGGCAGCTGCGCGCTCGCTCGCTCACTGAGGCCGCCCGGGC
GTCGGGCGACCTTTGGTCGCCCGGCCTCAGTGAGCGAGCGAGCGCGCAGAGAGGGAGTGGCCAACTCCAT
CACTAGGGGTTCCTGCGGCCGCACGCGTCACACAAAAAACCAACACACAGATCTAATGAAAATAAAGATC
TTTTATTATTTCTTCCACAAGCCTGCAGGAAAAAGAAAGAGGATGAATGGTCAGGAAAAGTGATTTAATT
TATACCATTTTAATTCAGCTTTGTAAAAATGTATCAAAGAGATAGCAAGGTATTCAGTTTTAGTAAACAA
GATAATTGCTCGAATTCTAGCCCCTTGAAGTCCGAGGCAGTAGGCATCAACATAAGCATAAACTACGATA
CATCTGTGGCTTCACTATCGTAGTTTATGCTTATGTTGGCGCTCACTGTCAACAGCAATATACCTTCTCG
AGCCTTCTGTTGGGTTAAGAAGTCGAAGTAATCCCAGCAAGTGTTTCCAAGATGTGCAGGCAACGATTCT
GTAAAGTACTGAAGCCTCATTCAAACTTACCTGCTACTTATATAGCTCGTCCATGCCACCACCAAGGTTG
CTGTATTTGGCAACTGCCACTTCTCTTTGCACTACGTAGGTTTCATTGTCACTCTCCTCGATCCTTTCCA
GGCGGTGATCAACGGCATGGACACCGGGCATCTTGATGTTCCCGACGGTCTTTTTTGACCTGTAAGTTGT
CACGAAGTTGCAGTGCAGATGGCCACCACCATCAACTTTCAGTGCGATGTCAGTGTATCCTCTCAGACCA
CCATCTGCTGGATACATCATCTCTGTATTAGGCTCCCAACCCTTGGTCTTCTTCTGCATCACGGGACCAT
TGGAGGGAAAGTTTACCCCTCTGACCTTGACGTTGTAGACGAGCTCGCCATCCTCAAGGCTGGTGTCCTG
CGTGACGGTGACGACTCCACCATCTTCGTATCTCGTAACTCTTTCCCAAGTAAAACCCTCAGGAAAGGAC
TGTTTAAAGAAATCAGGGATGTCGGCCGGGTACTTGATAAAGGTACGGCTGCCATACATGAACGACGTGG
CAAGAATGTCAAAGGCAAATGGCAGGGGTCCTCCCTCGATGACTTTGATCCTCATGGTTTGCACTCCCTC
GTACGGTCTGCCTTCTCCTTCACCTGTGCATTTGAATTGGTGGCCGTTGACCGAACCTTCCATGACCACC
TTCATACGCATATTTTCCTTGATCAGCTCTTCGCCCTTAGACACCATGGTGGCGTCGACTCACGACACCT
GTGTTCTGGCGGCAAACCCGTTGCGAAAAAGAACGTTCACGGCGACTACTGCACTTATATACGGTTCTCC
CCCACCCTCGGGAAAAAGGCGGAGCCAGTACACGACATCACTTTCCCAGTTTACCCCGCGCCACCTTCTC
TAGGCACCGGTTCAATTGCCGACCCCTCCCCCCAACTTCTCGGGGACTGTGGGCGATGTGCGCTCTGCCC
ACTGACGGGCACCGGAGCCCTATGACTTGCATAGCTGCGTATGGCGTTACATAACTTACGGTAAATGGCC
CGCCTGGCTGACCGCCCAACGACCCCCGCCCATTGACGTCAATAATGACGTATGTTCCCATAGTAACGCC
AATAGGGACTTTCCATTGACGTCAATGGGTGGAGTATTTACGGTAAACTGCCCACTTGGCAGTACATCAA
GTGTATCATATGCCAAGTACGCCCCCTATTGACGTCAATGACGGTAAATGGCCCGCCTGGCATTATGCCC
AGTACATGACCTTATGGGACTTTCCTACTTGGCAGTACATCTACGTATTAGTCATCGCTATTACCATGAA
TTGAGGGCGTCACCGCTAAGGCTCCGCCCCAGCCTGGGCTCCACAACCAATGAAGGGTAATCTCGACAAA
GAGCAAGGGGTGGGGCGCGGGCGCGCAGGTGCAGCAGCACACAGGCTGGTCGGGAGGGCGGGGCGCGACG
TCTGCCGTGCGGGGTCCCGGCATCGGTTGCGCGCGCGCTCCCTCCTCTCGGAGAGAGGGCTGTGGTAAAA
CCCGTCCGGAAACCACTTAAGCTTCGCCACCATGGTGAGCAAGGGCGAGGAGCTGTTCACCGGGGTGGTG
CCCATCCTGGTCGAGCTGGACGGCGACGTAAACGGCCACAAGTTCAGCGTGTCCGGCGAGGGCGAGGGCG
ATGCCACCTACGGCAAGCTGACCCTGAAGTTCATCTGCACCACCGGCAAGCTGCCCGTGCCCTGGCCCAC
CCTCGTGACCACCCTGACCTACGGCGTGCAGTGCTTCAGCCGCTACCCCGACCACATGAAGCAGCACGAC
TTCTTCAAGTCCGCCATGCCCGAAGGCTACGTCCAGGAGCGCACCATCTTCTTCAAGGACGACGGCAACT
ACAAGACCCGCGCCGAGGTGAAGTTCGAGGGCGACACCCTGGTGAACCGCATCGAGCTGAAGGGCATCGA
CTTCAAGGAGGACGGCAACATCCTGGGGCACAAGCTGGAGTACAACTACAACAGCCACAACGTCTATATC
ATGGCCGACAAGCAGAAGAACGGCATCAAGGTGAACTTCAAGATCCGCCACAACATCGAGGACGGCAGCG
TGCAGCTCGCCGACCACTACCAGCAGAACACCCCCATCGGCGACGGCCCCGTGCTGCTGCCCGACAACCA
CTACCTGAGCACCCAGTCCGCCCTGAGCAAAGACCCCAACGAGAAGCGCGATCACATGGTCCTGCTGGAG
TTCGTGACCGCCGCCGGGATCACTCTCGGCATGGACGAGCTGTACAAGTAGTTCTTTGAACAATATTCGT
AAAACTACGATACAACAATTACAATATTCGTAAAACTACGATAATCACTTGAAAATATTCGTAAAACTAC
GATACAACTGGAACAATATTCGTAAAACTACGATATTCTTTGAACGGGCCCATCGATGCTAGCAACTTGT
TTATTGCAGCTTATAATGGTTACAAATAAAGCAATAGCATCACAAATTTCACAAATAAAGCATTTTTTTC
ACTGCATTCTAGTTGTGGTTTGTCCAAACTCATCAATGTATCTTATCATGTCTGCGGACCGAGCGGCCGC
AGGAACCCCTAGTGATGGAGTTGGCCACTCCCTCTCTGCGCGCTCGCTCGCTCACTGAGGCCGGGCGACC
AAAGGTCGCCCGACGCCCGGGCTTTGCCCGGGCGGCCTCAGTGAGCGAGCGAGCGCGCAGCTGCCTGCAG
GGGCGCCTGATGCGGTATTTTCTCCTTACGCATCTGTGCGGTATTTCACACCGCATA
[95 nt withheld, positions 4748-4842]
T
[46 nt withheld, positions 4844-4889]
C
[141 nt withheld, positions 4891-5031]
CCTTTGACGTTGGAGTCCACGTTCTTT
[37 nt withheld, positions 5059-5095]
ACTCTATCTCGGGCTATTCTTTTGATTTATAAGGGATTTTGCCGATTTCGGTCTATTGGTTAAAAAATGA
GCTGATTTAACAAAAATTTAACGCGAATTTTAACAAAATATTAACGTTTACAATTTTATGGTGCACTCTC
AGTACAATCTGCTCTGATGCCGCATAGTTAAGCCAGCCCCGACACCCGCCAACACCCGCTGACGCGCCCT
GACGGGCTTGTCTGCTCCCGGCATCCGCTTACAGACAAGCTGTGACCGTCTCCGGGAGCTGCATGTGTCA
GAGGTTTTCACCGTCATCACCGAAACGCGCGAGACGAAAGGGCCTCGTGATACGCCTATTTTTATAGGTT
AATGTCATGATAATAATGGTTTCTTAGACGTCAGGTGGCACTTTTCGGGGAAATGTGCGCGGAACCCCTA
TTTGTTTATTTTTCTAAATACATTCAAATATGTATCCGCTCATGAGACAATAACCCTGATAAATGCTTCA
ATAATATTGAAAAAGGAAGAGTATGAGTATTCAACATTTCCGTGTCGCCCTTATTCCCTTTTTTGCGGCA
TTTTGCCTTCCTGTTTTTGCTCACCCAGAAACGCTGGTGAAAGTAAAAGATGCTGAAGATCAGTTGGGTG
CACGAGTGGGTTACATCGAACTGGATCTCAACAGCGGTAAGATCCTTGAGAGTTTTCGCCCCGAAGAACG
TTTTCCAATGATGAGCACTTTTAAAGTTCTGCTATGTGGCGCGGTATTATCCCTTATTGACGCCGGGCA
Features (pLannotate 1.2.2; 18 found; start..end, strand, type, name):
    775..1363    +  rep_origin     ori: high-copy-number ColE1/pMB1/pBR322/pUC origin of replication
   1436..1463    +  repeat_region  AAV2 ITR (fragment): inverted terminal repeat of adeno-associated virus serotype 2 inverted
   1492..1519    +  repeat_region  AAV2 ITR (fragment): inverted terminal repeat of adeno-associated virus serotype 2 inverted
   1569..1617    -  polyA_signal   poly(A) signal: synthetic polyadenylation signal
   1667..1793    -  ncRNA          3' miR-30a: sequence downstream of the 71-nt precursor of the human miR-30a microRNA (Zeng et al., 2002) miRNA
   1997..2707    -  CDS            mRuby3: mRuby3 is a basic (constitutively fluorescent) red fluorescent protein published in 2016, derived from Entacmaea quadricolor. It has low acid sensitivity.
   2729..2940    -  promoter       EF-1α core promoter: core promoter for human elongation factor EF-1α
   2985..3288    +  enhancer       CMV enhancer: human cytomegalovirus immediate early enhancer
   3289..3464    +  promoter       Mecp2 promoter (fragment): promoter for selective expression in neurons (Adachi et al., 2005; Gray et al., 2011)
   3532..4248    +  CDS            EGFP: EGFP is a basic (constitutively fluorescent) green fluorescent protein published in 1996, derived from Aequorea victoria. It is reported to be a rapidly-maturing weak dimer with moderate acid sensitivity.
   4404..4525    +  polyA_signal   SV40 poly(A) signal: SV40 polyadenylation signal
   4551..4691    +  repeat_region  AAV2 ITR: inverted terminal repeat of adeno-associated virus serotype 2 inverted
   4696..4747    -  misc_feature   bom (fragment): basis of mobility region from pBR322
   4766..5221    +  rep_origin     f1 ori (sequence partly withheld): f1 bacteriophage origin of replication; arrow indicates direction of (+) strand synthesis
   5222..5271    -  misc_feature   bom (fragment): basis of mobility region from pBR322
   5373..5408    -  CDS            rop (fragment): Rop protein, which maintains plasmids at low copy number; rop
   5503..5607    +  promoter       AmpR promoter: bla
   5608..604     +  CDS            AmpR (across the origin): β-lactamase; bla; confers resistance to ampicillin, carbenicillin, and related antibiotics
