[The description below was written by a language model from this plasmid's Addgene catalogue record and pLannotate feature annotations shown in this document.]
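Description:
pAAV-synmiR-1-mRuby-Pro-EGFP-4×9 is a 5.9 kb AAV transfer plasmid for mammalian expression, built on a pAAV backbone and carrying a synthetic-biology circuit that holds EGFP expression steady against variation in gene dosage. In bacteria it replicates from a high-copy ColE1/pUC-type origin and is selected with ampicillin through the bla gene. An f1 phage origin is also present. The payload lies between AAV2 inverted terminal repeats, which allow packaging into recombinant AAV. The annotation detects a full-length ITR on one side and only short ITR fragments on the other. This may reflect the difficulty of sequencing these structured repeats or a truncated ITR, and the record does not say which.

The insert consists of two divergently oriented transcription units. On the reverse strand, an EF-1α core promoter drives mRuby3, followed by a synthetic microRNA (synmiR-1) embedded in miR-30a-derived flanking sequence and terminated by a synthetic poly(A) signal, so red fluorescence marks expression of the miRNA-producing transcript. On the forward strand, a CMV enhancer fused to a fragment of the Mecp2 promoter drives EGFP, ending in an SV40 poly(A) signal. According to the insert name, the EGFP 3′ region carries microRNA response elements for synmiR-1 in a "4×9" configuration. These sites were not annotated in the feature table, and the record does not define the notation.

Because the miRNA and its target are encoded on the same DNA, more copies yield more repressor as well as more target. This forms an incoherent feed-forward arrangement that buffers EGFP output across copy number, which is useful for testing dosage-compensated transgene delivery by transfection or AAV.
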