Addgene plasmid #218088: pAAV-synmiR-1-mRuby-Pro-EGFP-4×9
Purpose: Expresses EGFP in mammalian cells regulated by a synthetic microRNA-based dosage compensation circuit
Depositing lab: Michael Elowitz. Depositing organization: California Institute of Technology.
Backbone
  Vector backbone: pAAV
  Backbone size w/o insert (bp): 3041
  Total vector size (bp): 5864
  Vector type: Mammalian Expression, AAV, Synthetic Biology
Growth in bacteria
  Bacterial resistance: Ampicillin, 100 μg/mL
  Growth temperature: 37°C
  Growth strain: NEB Stable
  Copy number: High Copy
Gene/Insert
  Gene/Insert name: synPolyA-synmiR1-mRuby-EF1a-CMVe_MeP-EGFP-MRE1_4×9
  Species: H. sapiens (human)
  Cloning method: Restriction Enzyme; 5′ cloning site MluI (not destroyed); 3′ cloning site PspOMI (not destroyed)
  Sequencing primers: 5′ pBR322ori-F; 3′ SV40pA-R
Terms and licenses: Academic/Nonprofit Terms; Industry Terms: Not Available to Industry
How to cite: pAAV-synmiR-1-mRuby-Pro-EGFP-4×9 was a gift from Michael Elowitz (Addgene plasmid # 218088 ; http://n2t.net/addgene:218088 ; RRID:Addgene_218088)
